>Addgene plasmid #186708 | pSEVA251::PpsbA2*::B0032::CYP110D1 N-terminal His-Tag | addgene full sequence | sequence record 368445 | Addgene Partial NGS Result
TTAATTAAAGCGGATAACAATTTCACACAGGAGGCCGCCTAGGCCGCGGCCGCGCGAATTCGAGCTCGGT
ACCCGGGCTAATTAGGGGGTGTCGCCCTTTACACGTACTTAGTCGCTGAAGAATTCGCGGCCGCTTCTAG
AGAGCTTTACAAAACTCTCATTAATCCTTTAGACTAAGTTTAGTCAGTTCCAATCTGTACTAGTCACACA
GGAAAGTACTAGATGCACCATCACCATCACCATACAGTCACTCAAAACCTACCCAACGGCCCCAGAATAC
CCCGGTTGTTACGGTTGTTTAAGTTTATTACTCAACCAATACAGTATGTGGAAGATTTTGCCAAAGTCTA
CGGTGACAACTTCACTATCTGGGGGAGTGGAGAAAGTTATTTTGTCTACTTTAGCCATCCCCAAGCATTG
GAACAGATTTTTACTAATGTTAGTTGTTTTGAGAGTAGTGGTGGAGGTAGTCCGCTTTTAGAACTTTTAT
TGGGTAAGAATTCTTTAATTTTACTAGAAGGCGATCGCCATCAGCGCCAACGTCAACTATTAACCCCACC
TTTCCACGGTGAAAGGATGCGGGCTTATGGTCAAACTATTCGTGAAATAACTCAACAAGTCACTCAAGCA
TGGCAAATGGGTAAGCCCTTCAATATCCGGGCTTCCATGCAGGAAATTACCATGCGTGTCATTTTGCGGG
TAGTGTTTGGTGTTGATGAGGGGGAATTGTTTCAAGAACTGCGGCAATTGCTAACTACCCTGTTAGATTT
CATGGGTTCTCCTCTAATGTCCAGCACCTTCTTTTTTAGTTTCACGCAAAAGGACTATGGTGCATGGAGT
CCTTGGGGGCGAATGGTGCGCCTCATCAAAAAAATTGACCAACTGATTTACGCTTTGATTGCTCAACGTC
GGGCTGAGTTTGGCGAAAATCGTCAAGATATCCTTAGTTTATTAATTTCGGCACGTTATGACGACGGACA
GCCAATGTCAGACGTAGAGTTACGGGATGAATTAATGACAATGTTGGTTGCAGGACATGAAACCACTGCT
TCAGCCTTGACTTGGGCGTTTTATTGGATTGATAGCGTACCAGAAGTACGTGAAAAGTTATTTCAGGAAT
TAGATACACTGAATGACGATTCAGAACCCAGTATTATTGCCAAATTGCCTTATTTAACAGCAGTTTGCCA
AGAAACCCTACGCTTTTATCCTATTGTGCTGAATGCTTTCTTCCGGCGAACAAAAAACCCTATGGAAATT
ATGGGCTACAAACTGCCGAAAGCAACATTAGTTGTTCCTAGTATTTATTTAGCCCATCATCGAGAAGAAG
TTTATCCGCAATCCAAGCAATTCCGACCAGAACGCTTTTTAGAAAAGCAATTCTCCCCTTACGAATACTT
ACCCTTTGGCGGCGGTAATCGGCGCTGCATCGGTCTAGCATTTGCCCAATATGAAATGAAAATTGTCTTA
GCAACAATTTTGTCACAATTCCAAGTATCTAGACTCAGTAAGCGTCCGGTGCAGCCTGTGCGTCGGGGAT
TAACTTTGGCAGCACCAGGAGGAATGAAGATGGTGGCTAATAAAAGAATGCGTAATTCGTAACTGCAGGC
ATGCAAGCTTGCGGCCGCGTCGTGACTGGGAAAACCCTGGCGACTAGTCTTGGACTCCTGTTGATAGATC
CAGTAATGACCTCAGAACTCCATCTGGATTTGTTCAGAACGCTCGGTTGCCGCCGGGCGTTTTTTATTGG
TGAGAATCCAGGGGTCCCCAATAATTACGATTTAAATTTGTGTCTCAAAATCTCTGATGTTACATTGCAC
AAGATAAAAATATATCATCATGAACAATAAAACTGTCTGCTTACATAAACAGTAATACAAGGGGTGTTAT
GAGCCATATTCAGCGTGAAACGAGCTGTAGCCGTCCGCGTCTGAACAGCAACATGGATGCGGATCTGTAT
GGCTATAAATGGGCGCGTGATAACGTGGGTCAGAGCGGCGCGACCATTTATCGTCTGTATGGCAAACCGG
ATGCGCCGGAACTGTTTCTGAAACATGGCAAAGGCAGCGTGGCGAACGATGTGACCGATGAAATGGTGCG
TCTGAACTGGCTGACCGAATTTATGCCGCTGCCGACCATTAAACATTTTATTCGCACCCCGGATGATGCG
TGGCTGCTGACCACCGCGATTCCGGGCAAAACCGCGTTTCAGGTGCTGGAAGAATATCCGGATAGCGGCG
AAAACATTGTGGATGCGCTGGCCGTGTTTCTGCGTCGTCTGCATAGCATTCCGGTGTGCAACTGCCCGTT
TAACAGCGATCGTGTGTTTCGTCTGGCCCAGGCGCAGAGCCGTATGAACAACGGCCTGGTGGATGCGAGC
GATTTTGATGATGAACGTAACGGCTGGCCGGTGGAACAGGTGTGGAAAGAAATGCATAAACTGCTGCCGT
TTAGCCCGGATAGCGTGGTGACCCACGGCGATTTTAGCCTGGATAACCTGATTTTCGATGAAGGCAAACT
GATTGGCTGCATTGATGTGGGCCGTGTGGGCATTGCGGATCGTTATCAGGATCTGGCCATTCTGTGGAAC
TGCCTGGGCGAATTTAGCCCGAGCCTGCAAAAACGTCTGTTTCAGAAATATGGCATTGATAATCCGGATA
TGAACAAACTGCAATTTCATCTGATGCTGGATGAATTTTTCTAATAATTAATTGGACCGCGGTCCGCGCG
TTGTCCTTTTCCGCTGCATAACCCTGCTTCGGGGTCATTATAGCGATTTTTTCGGTATATCCATCCTTTT
TCGCACGATATACAGGATTTTGCCAAAGGGTTCGTGTAGACTTTCCTTGGTGTATCCAACGGCGTCAGCC
GGGCAGGATAGGTGAAGTAGGCCCACCCGCGAGCGGGTGTTCCTTCTTCACTGTCCCTTATTCGCACCTG
GCGGTGCTCAACGGGAATCCTGCTCTGCGAGGCTGGCCGTAGGCCGGCCTCAGCCTGCCGCCTTGGGCCG
GGTGATGTCGTACTTGCCCGCCGCGAACTCGGTTACCGTCCAGCCCAGCGCGACCAGCTCCGGCAACGCC
TCGCGCACCCGCTGGCGGCGCTTGCGCATGGTCGAACCACTGGCCTCTGACGGCCAGACATAGCCGCACA
AGGTATCTATGGAAGCCTTGCCGGTTTTGCCGGGGTCGATCCAGCCACACAGCCGCTGGTGCAGCAGGCG
GGCGGTTTCGCTGTCCAGCGCCCGCACCTCGTCCATGCTGATGCGCACATGCTGGCCGCCACCCATGACG
GCCTGCGCGATCAAGGGGTTCAGGGCCACGTACAGGCGCCCGTCCGCCTCGTCGCTGGCGTACTCCGACA
GCAGCCGAAACCCCTGCCGCTTGCGGCCATTCTGGGCGATGATGGATACCTTCCAAAGGCGCTCGATGCA
GTCCTGTATGTGCTTGAGCGCCCCACCACTATCGACCTCTGCCCCGATTTCCTTTGCCAGCGCCCGATAG
CTACCTTTGACCACCATGGCATCAGCGGTGACGGCCTCCCACTTGGGTTCCAGGAACAGCCGGAGCTGCC
GTCCGCCTTCGGTCTTGGGTTCCGGGCCAAGCACTAGGCCATTAGGCCCAGCCATGGCCACCAGCCCTTG
CAGGATGCGCAGATCATCAGCGCCCAGCGGCTCCGGGCCGCTGAACTCGATCCGCTTGCCGTCGCCGTAG
TCATACGTCACGTCCAGCTTGCTGCGCTTGCGCTCGCCCCGCTTGAGGGCACGGAACAGGCCGGGGGCCA
GACAGTGCGCCGGGTCGTGCCGGACGTGGCTGAGGCTGTGCTTGTTCTTAGGCTTCACCACGGGGCACCC
CCTTGCTCTTGCGCTGCCTCTCCAGCACGGCGGGCTTGAGCACCCCGCCGTCATGCCGCCTGAACCACCG
ATCAGCGAACGGTGCGCCATAGTTGGCCTTGCTCACACCGAAGCGGACGAAGAACCGGCGCTGGTCGTCG
TCCACACCCCATTCCTCGGCCTCGGCGCTGGTCATGCTCGACAGGTAGGACTGCCAGCGGATGTTATCGA
CCAGTACCGAGCTGCCCCGGCTGGCCTGCTGCTGGTCGCCTGCGCCCATCATGGCCGCGCCCTTGCTGGC
ATGGTGCAGGAACACGATAGAGCACCCGGTATCGGCGGCGATGGCCTCCATGCGACCGATGACCTGGGCC
ATGGGGCCGCTGGCGTTTTCTTCCTCGATGTGGAACCGGCGCAGCGTGTCCAGCACCATCAGGCGGCGGC
CCTCGGCGGCGCGCTTGAGGCCGTCGAACCACTCCGGGGCCATGATGTTGGGCAGGCTGCCGATCAGCGG
CTGGATCAGCAGGCCGTCAGCCACGGCTTGCCGTTCCTCGGCGCTGAGGTGCGCCCCAAGGGCGTGCAGG
CGGGGTGGGCGGGTCTTCGGCGGGCAGGTAGATCACCGGGCCGGTGGGCAGTTCGCCCACCTCCAGCAGA
TCCGGCCCGCCTGCAATCTGTGCGGCCAGTTGCAGGGCCAGCATGGATTTACCGGCACCACCGGGCGACA
CCAGCGCCCCGACCGTACCGGCCACCATGTTGGGCAAAACGTAGTCCAGCGGTGGCGGCGCTGCTGCGAA
CGCCTCCAGAATATTGATAGGCTTATGGGTAGCCATTGATTGCCTCCTTTGCAGGCAGTTGGTGGTTAGG
CGCTGGCGGGGTCACTACCCCCGCCCTGCGCCGCTCTGAGTTCTTCCAGGCACTCGCGCAGCGCCTCGTA
TTCGTCGTCGGTCAGCCAGAACTTGCGCTGACGCATCCCTTTGGCCTTCATGCGCTCGGCATATCGCGCT
TGGCGTACAGCGTCAGGGCTGGCCAGCAGGTCGCCGGTCTGCTTGTCCTTTTGGTCTTTCATATCAGTCA
CCGAGAAACTTGCCGGGGCCGAAAGGCTTGTCTTCGCGGAACAAGGACAAGGTGCAGCCGTCAAGGTTAA
GGCTGGCCATATCAGCGACTGAAAAGCGGCCAGCCTCGGCCTTGTTTGACGTATAACCAAAGCCACCGGG
CAACCAATAGCCCTTGTCACTTTTGATCAGGTAGACCGACCCTGAAGCGCTTTTTTCGTATTCCATAAAA
CCCCCTTCTGTGCGTGAGTACTCATAGTATAACAGGCGTGAGTACCAACGCAAGCACTACATGCTGAAAT
CTGGCCCGCCCCTGTCCATGCCTCGCTGGCGGGGTGCCGGTGCCCGTGCCAGCTCGGCCCGCGCAAGCTG
GACGCTGGGCAGACCCATGACCTTGCTGACGGTGCGCTCGATGTAATCCGCTTCGTGGCCGGGCTTGCGC
TCTGCCAGCGCTGGGCTGGCCTCGGCCATGGCCTTGCCGATTTCCTCGGCACTGCGGCCCCGGCTGGCCA
GCTTCTGCGCGGCGATAAAGTCGCACTTGCTGAGGTCATCACCGAAGCGCTTGACCAGCCCGGCCATCTC
GCTGCGGTACTCGTCCAGCGCCGTGCGCCGGTGGCGGCTAAGCTGCCGCTCGGGCAGTTCGAGGCTGGCC
AGCCTGCGGGCCTTCTCCTGCTGCCGCTGGGCCTGCTCGATCTGCTGGCCAGCCTGCTGCACCAGCGCCG
GGCCAGCGGTGGCGGTCTTGCCCTTGGATTCACGCAGCAGCACCCACGGCTGATAACCGGCGCGGGTGGT
GTGCTTGTCCTTGCGGTTGGTGAAGCCCGCCAAGCGGCCATAGTGGCGGCTGTCGGCGCTGGCCGGGTCG
GCGTCGTACTCGCTGGCCAGCGTCCGGGCAATCTGCCCCCGAAGTTCACCGCCTGCGGCGTCGGCCACCT
TGACCCATGCCTGATAGTTCTTCGGGCTGGTTTCCACTACCAGGGCAGGCTCCCGGCCCTCGGCTTTCAT
GTCATCCAGGTCAAACTCGCTGAGGTCGTCCACCAGCACCAGACCATGCCGCTCCTGCTCGGCGGGCCTG
ATATACACGTCATTGCCCTGGGCATTCATCCGCTTGAGCCATGGCGTGTTCTGGAGCACTTCGGCGGCTG
ACCATTCCCGGTTCATCATCTGGCCGGTGGTGGCGTCCCTGACGCCGATATCGAAGCGCTCACAGCCCAT
GGCCTTGAGCTGTCGGCCTATGGCCTGCAAAGTCCTGTCGTTCTTCATCGGGCCACCAAGCGATTCCCAC
ACATTATACGAGCCGGAAGCATAAAGTGTAGCTAGATCCGAAGGATGAGCCGGGCTGAATGATCGACCGA
GACAGGCCCTGCGGGGCTGCACACGCGCCCCCACCCTTCGGGTAGGGGGAAAGGCCGCTAAAGCGGCTAA
AAGCGCTCCAGCGTATTTCTGCGGGGTTTGGTGTGGGGTTTAGCGGGCTTTGCCCGCCTTTCCCCCTGCC
GCGCAGCGGTGGGGCGGTGTGTAGCCTAGCGCAGCGAATAGACCAGCTATCCGGCCTCTGGCCGGGCATA
TTGGGCAAGGGCAGCAGCGCCCCACAAGGGCGCTGATAACCGCGCCTAGTGGATTATTCTTAGATAATCA
TGGATGGATTTTTCCAACACCCCGCCAGCCCCCGCCCCTGCTGGGTTTGCAGGTTTGGGGGCGTGACAGT
TATTGCAGGGGTTCGTGACAGTTATTGCAGGGGGGCGTGACAGTTATTGCAGGGGTTCGTGACAGTTAGG
GCGCGCCCAGCTGTCTAGGGCGGCGGATTTGTCCTACTCAGGAGAGCGTTCACCGACAAACAACAGATAA
AACGAAAGGCCCAGTCTTTCGACTGAGCCTTTCGTTTTATTTGATGCCT
Features (pLannotate 1.2.2; 15 found; start..end, strand, type, name):
     56..77      +  misc_feature   MCS (fragment): pUC18/19 multiple cloning site
    121..142     +  misc_feature   BioBrick prefix: BioBrick prefix for parts that do not start with "ATG"
    226..243     +  CDS            6xHis: 6xHis affinity tag
   1603..1620    +  misc_feature   MCS (fragment): pUC18/19 multiple cloning site
   1628..1652    +  CDS            lacZα (fragment): LacZα fragment of β-galactosidase; lacZ fragment
   1663..1757    +  terminator     lambda t0 terminator: transcription terminator from phage lambda
   1889..2701    +  CDS            aphA1: KKA1_ECOLX - Also known as nptI. Protein inferred from homology: Swiss-Prot protein existence level 3. Resistance to kanamycin and structurally-related aminoglycosides, including amikacin. From Escherichia coli.
   2871..2979    +  oriT           oriT: incP origin of transfer
   2990..3841    -  CDS            RSF1010 RepC (fragment): replication protein C of the broad-host-range plasmid RSF1010 (Scholz et al., 1989); repC
   3828..4656    -  CDS            RSF1010 RepA: replication protein A of the broad-host-range plasmid RSF1010 (Scholz et al., 1989); repA
   4648..4722    -  ncRNA          Plasmid R1162: Accession: RF00043 - R1162-like plasmid antisense RNA
   5167..6138    -  CDS            RSF1010 RepB: replication protein B of the broad-host-range plasmid RSF1010 (Scholz et al., 1989); repB
   6162..6190    -  promoter       lac UV5 promoter (fragment): E. coli lac promoter with an "up" mutation
   6245..6639    +  rep_origin     RSF1010 oriV: replication origin of the broad-host-range plasmid RSF1010; requires the RSF1010 RepA/B/C proteins for replication (Scholz et al., 1989)
   6677..6763    -  terminator     rrnB T1 terminator: Escherichia coli rrnB; transcription terminator T1 from the E. coli rrnB gene
