[The description below was written by a language model from this plasmid's Addgene catalogue record and pLannotate feature annotations shown in this document.]
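Description:
pSEVA251::PpsbA2*::B0032::CYP110D1 N-terminal His-Tag is a broad-host-range expression plasmid built on the SEVA-format backbone pSEVA251 and designed for expressing a cytochrome P450 monooxygenase in the cyanobacterium Synechocystis. The backbone carries the RSF1010 replicon, comprising oriV together with the repA, repB and repC genes whose products it needs for replication, plus the associated R1162-like antisense RNA. This system allows maintenance in a wide range of Gram-negative hosts, including E. coli, where the plasmid is low copy, as well as cyanobacteria. Selection is by kanamycin through the aphA1 (nptI) aminoglycoside phosphotransferase gene. An incP oriT allows mobilisation by conjugation when transfer functions are provided in trans. The cargo region is insulated by the lambda t0 and rrnB T1 transcription terminators, as is typical of SEVA vectors.

The roughly 1.46 kb synthetic insert encodes CYP110D1 (alr4766) and was cloned between XmaI and PstI sites, both retained, within remnants of the pUC-type multiple cloning site. A BioBrick prefix is annotated just upstream of the coding sequence. According to the catalogue entry, transcription is driven by the PpsbA2* promoter and translation initiates from the BBa_B0032 ribosome binding site. Neither element is annotated in the automated feature table, nor is the CYP110D1 coding sequence itself, although the 6xHis tag at its N terminus is detected; this tag permits immunodetection or affinity purification. The sequence record is a partial NGS result of 6,769 nt, close to the stated total size of 6,762 bp. The associated publication describes light-driven hydroxylation of testosterone by Synechocystis sp. PCC 6803 expressing this enzyme, indicating use in whole-cell photosynthetic biocatalysis.
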