Addgene plasmid #186708: pSEVA251::PpsbA2*::B0032::CYP110D1 N-terminal His-Tag
Purpose: N-terminal His-tagged CYP110D1 coding sequence under the control of PpsbA2* promoter and the BBa_B0032 RBS, for the expression in Synechocystis.
Depositing lab: Paula Tamagnini. Depositing organization: Instituto de Biologia Molecular e Celular (IBMC). Publication: Light-driven hydroxylation of testosterone by Synechocystis sp. PCC 6803 expressing the heterologous CYP450 monooxygenase CYP110D1. Mascia F, Pereira SB, Pacheco CC, Oliveira P, Solarczek J, Schallmey A, Kourist R, Alphand V and Tamagnini P.. Green Chemistry, 24 (2022):6156 10.1039/D1GC04714K.
Backbone
  Vector backbone: pSEVA251
  Backbone size w/o insert (bp): 5303
  Total vector size (bp): 6762
  Vector type: Synthetic Biology
Growth in bacteria
  Bacterial resistance: Kanamycin, 50 μg/mL
  Growth temperature: 37°C
  Growth strain: DH5alpha
  Copy number: Low Copy
Gene/Insert
  Gene/Insert name: alr4766 (alt name: CYP110D1)
  Species: Synthetic
  Insert size (bp): 1460
  Promoter: PpsbA2*
  Tag / fusion protein: His-Tag (6His) (N terminal on insert)
  Cloning method: Restriction Enzyme; 5′ cloning site XmaI (not destroyed); 3′ cloning site PstI (not destroyed)
  Sequencing primers: 5′ gcggataacaatttcacacag; 3′ gaacaaatccagatggagttc
Terms and licenses: Academic/Nonprofit Terms; Industry Terms: Not Available to Industry
How to cite: pSEVA251::PpsbA2*::B0032::CYP110D1 N-terminal His-Tag was a gift from Paula Tamagnini (Addgene plasmid # 186708 ; http://n2t.net/addgene:186708 ; RRID:Addgene_186708)
